>Addgene plasmid #21849 | ATF4 2: Mouse ATF4 (CHOP11/cATF)-bZIP | depositor full sequence | sequence record 10036 | Author sequence
GACGGATCGGGAGATCTCCCGATCCCCTATGGTCGACTCTCAGTACAATCTGCTCTGATGCCGCATAGTT
AAGCCAGTATCTGCTCCCTGCTTGTGTGTTGGAGGTCGCTGAGTAGTGCGCGAGCAAAATTTAAGCTACA
ACAAGGCAAGGCTTGACCGACAATTGCATGAAGAATCTGCTTAGGGTTAGGCGTTTTGCGCTGCTTCGCG
ATGTACGGGCCAGATATACGCGTTGACATTGATTATTGACTAGTTATTAATAGTAATCAATTACGGGGTC
ATTAGTTCATAGCCCATATATGGAGTTCCGCGTTACATAACTTACGGTAAATGGCCCGCCTGGCTGACCG
CCCAACGACCCCCGCCCATTGACGTCAATAATGACGTATGTTCCCATAGTAACGCCAATAGGGACTTTCC
ATTGACGTCAATGGGTGGACTATTTACGGTAAACTGCCCACTTGGCAGTACATCAAGTGTATCATATGCC
AAGTACGCCCCCTATTGACGTCAATGACGGTAAATGGCCCGCCTGGCATTATGCCCAGTACATGACCTTA
TGGGACTTTCCTACTTGGCAGTACATCTACGTATTAGTCATCGCTATTACCATGGTGATGCGGTTTTGGC
AGTACATCAATGGGCGTGGATAGCGGTTTGACTCACGGGGATTTCCAAGTCTCCACCCCATTGACGTCAA
TGGGAGTTTGTTTTGGCACCAAAATCAACGGGACTTTCCAAAATGTCGTAACAACTCCGCCCCATTGACG
CAAATGGGCGGTAGGCGTGTACGGTGGGAGGTCTATATAAGCAGAGCTCTCTGGCTAACTAGAGAACCCA
CTGCTTACTGGCTTATCGAAATTAATACGACTCACTATAGGGAGACCCAAGCTGGCTAGCGTTTAAACTT
AAGCTTGGTACCGAGCTCGGATCCGCCATGGAGCAAAAGCTGATTTCTGAGGAGGATCTGGGGTCTCCTC
GGCCCAAACCTTATGACCCACCTGGAGTTAGTTTGACAGCTAAAGTGAAGACTGAGAAATTGGATAAGAA
GCTGAAAAAGATGGAGCAAAACAAGACAGCAGCCACTAGGTACCGCCAGAAGAAGCGGGCTGAGCAGGAG
GCCCTCACTGGCGAGTGTAAGGAGCTAGAAAAAAAGAATGAGGCTCTGAAAGAGAAGGCAGATTCTCTGG
CCAAGGAGATCCAGTATCTGAAAGACCTGATAGAAGAGGTCCGTAAGGCAAGGGGGCAGAAGAGAGTTCC
GTAATAGGGTAGTCAGGTGCTTTGTGCTTGTACATAGTCTTGTGTTGCTGTGTTTGCTGTAATAAATTAT
TTTGTAGTGAAAGTTTTTTTTTTTTTTTTTTTTTTTTTTTTTCTCGTGCCGAATTCGATATCAAGCTTAT
CGATACCGTCGACCTCGAGGGGGGGCCCGTTTAAACCCGCTGATCAGCCTCGACTGTGCCTTCTAGTTGC
CAGCCATCTGTTGTTTGCCCCTCCCCCGTGCCTTCCTTGACCCTGGAAGGTGCCACTCCCACTGTCCTTT
CCTAATAAAATGAGGAAATTGCATCGCATTGTCTGAGTAGGTGTCATTCTATTCTGGGGGGTGGGGTGGG
GCAGGACAGCAAGGGGGAGGATTGGGAAGACAATAGCAGGCATGCTGGGGATGCGGTGGGCTCTATGGCT
TCTGAGGCGGAAAGAACCAGCTGGGGCTCTAGGGGGTATCCCC
[124 nt withheld, positions 1724-1847]
C
[32 nt withheld, positions 1849-1880]
CA
[57 nt withheld, positions 1883-1939]
A
[49 nt withheld, positions 1941-1989]
CCTTTGACGTTGGAGTCCACGTTCTTT
[37 nt withheld, positions 2017-2053]
ACCCTATCTCGGTCTATTCTTTTGATTTATAAGGGATTTTGGGGATTTCGGCCTATTGGTTAAAAAATGA
GCTGATTTAACAAAAATTTAACGCGAATTAATTCTGTGGAATGTGTGTCAGTTAGGGTGTGGAAAGTCCC
CAGGCTCCCCAGGCAGGCAGAAGTATGCAAAGCATGCATCTCAATTAGTCAGCAACCAGGTGTGGAAAGT
CCCCAGGCTCCCCAGCAGGCAGAAGTATGCAAAGCATGCATCTCAATTAGTCAGCAACCATAGTCCCGCC
CCTAACTCCGCCCATCCCGCCCCTAACTCCGCCCAGTTCCGCCCATTCTCCGCCCCATGGCTGACTAATT
TTTTTTATTTATGCAGAGGCCGAGGCCGCCTCTGCCTCTGAGCTATTCCAGAAGTAGTGAGGAGGCTTTT
TTGGAGGCCTAGGCTTTTGCAAAAAGCTCCCGGGCTGCAGGAATTCACCCCTAAGATGAGCTTTCCATGT
AAATTTGTAGCCAGCTTCCTTCTGATTTTCAATGTTTCTTCCAAAGGTGCAGTCTCCAAAGAGATTACGA
ATGCCTTGGAAACCTGGGGTGCCTTGGGTCAGGACATCAACTTGGACATTCCTAGTTTTCAAATGAGTGA
TGATATTGACGATATAAAATGGGAAAAAACTTCAGACAAGAAAAAGATTGCACAATTCAGAAAAGAGAAA
GAGACTTTCAAGGAAAAAGATACATATAAGCTATTTAAAAATGGAACTCTGAAAATTAAGCATCTGAAGA
CCGATGATCAGGATATCTACAAGGTATCAATATATGATACAAAAGGAAAAAATGTGTTGGAAAAAATATT
TGATTTGAAGATTCAAGAGAGGGTCTCAAAACCAAAGATCTCCTGGACTTGTATCAACACAACCCTGACC
TGTGAGGTAATGAATGGAACTGACCCCGAATTAAACCTGTATCAAGATGGGAAACATCTAAAACTTTCTC
AGAGGGTCATCACACACAAGTGGACCACCAGCCTGAGTGCAAAATTCAAGTGCACAGCAGGGAACAAAGT
CAGCAAGGAATCCAGTGTCGAGCCTGTCAGCTGTCCAGAGAAAGGTCTGGACATCTATCTCATCATTGGC
ATATGTGGAGGAGGCAGCCTCTTGATGGTCTTTGTGGCACTGCTCGTTTTCTATATCACCAAAAGGAAAA
AACAGAGGAGTCGGAGAAATGATGAGGAGCTGGAGACAAGAGCCCACAGAGTAGCTACTGAAGAAAGGGG
CCGGAAGCCCCACCAAATTCCAGCTTCAACCCCTCAGAATCCAGCAACTTCCCAACATCCTCCTCCACCA
CCTGGTCATCGTTCCCAGGCACCTAGTCATCGTCCCCCGCCTCCTGGACACCGTGTTCAGCACCAGCCTC
AGAAGAGGCCTCCTGCTCCGTCGGGCACACAAGTTCACCAGCAGAAAGGCCCGCCCCTCCCCAGACCTCG
AGTTCAGCCAAAACCTCCCCATGGGGCAGCAGAAAACTCATTGTCCCCTTCCTCTAATTAAAAAAGATAG
AAACTGTATTTTTCAATAAAAAGCACTGTGGATTTCTGCCCTCCTGATGTGCATATCCGTACTTCCATGA
GGTGTTTTCTGTGTGCAGAACATTGTCACCTCCTGAGGCTGTGGGCCACAGCCACCTCTGCATCTTCGAA
ATGACCGACCAAGCGACGCCCAACCTGCCATCACGAGATTTCGATTCCACCGCCGCCTTCTATGAAAGGT
TGGGCTTCGGAATCGTTTTCCGGGACGCCGGCTGGATGATCCTCCAGCGCGGGGATCTCATGCTGGAGTT
CTTCGCCCACCCCAACTTGTTTATTGCAGCTTATAATGGTTACAAATAAAGCAATAGCATCACAAATTTC
ACAAATAAAGCATTTTTTTCACTGCATTCTAGTTGTGGTTTGTCCAAACTCATCAATGTATCTTATCATG
TCTGTATACCGTCGACCTCTAGCTAGAGCTTGGCGTAATCATGGTCATAGCTGTTTCCTGTGTGAAATTG
TTATCCGCTCACAATTCCACACAACATACGAGCCGGAAGCATAAAGTGTAAAGCCTGGGGTGCCTAATGA
GTGAGCTAACTCACATTAATTGCGTTGCGCTCACTGCCCGCTTTCCAGTCGGGAAACCTGTCGTGCCAGC
TGCATTAATGAATCGGCCAACGCGCGGGGAGAGGCGGTTTGCGTATTGGGCGCTCTTCCGCTTCCTCGCT
CACTGACTCGCTGCGCTCGGTCGTTCGGCTGCGGCGAGCGGTATCAGCTCACTCAAAGGCGGTAATACGG
TTATCCACAGAATCAGGGGATAACGCAGGAAAGAACATGTGAGCAAAAGGCCAGCAAAAGGCCAGGAACC
GTAAAAAGGCCGCGTTGCTGGCGTTTTTCCATAGGCTCCGCCCCCCTGACGAGCATCACAAAAATCGACG
CTCAAGTCAGAGGTGGCGAAACCCGACAGGACTATAAAGATACCAGGCGTTTCCCCCTGGAAGCTCCCTC
GTGCGCTCTCCTGTTCCGACCCTGCCGCTTACCGGATACCTGTCCGCCTTTCTCCCTTCGGGAAGCGTGG
CGCTTTCTCAATGCTCACGCTGTAGGTATCTCAGTTCGGTGTAGGTCGTTCGCTCCAAGCTGGGCTGTGT
GCACGAACCCCCCGTTCAGCCCGACCGCTGCGCCTTATCCGGTAACTATCGTCTTGAGTCCAACCCGGTA
AGACACGACTTATCGCCACTGGCAGCAGCCACTGGTAACAGGATTAGCAGAGCGAGGTATGTAGGCGGTG
CTACAGAGTTCTTGAAGTGGTGGCCTAACTACGGCTACACTAGAAGGACAGTATTTGGTATCTGCGCTCT
GCTGAAGCCAGTTACCTTCGGAAAAAGAGTTGGTAGCTCTTGATCCGGCAAACAAACCACCGCTGGTAGC
GGTGGTTTTTTTGTTTGCAAGCAGCAGATTACGCGCAGAAAAAAAGGATCTCAAGAAGATCCTTTGATCT
TTTCTACGGGGTCTGACGCTCAGTGGAACGAAAACTCACGTTAAGGGATTTTGGTCATGAGATTATCAAA
AAGGATCTTCACCTAGATCCTTTTAAATTAAAAATGAAGTTTTAAATCAATCTAAAGTATATATGAGTAA
ACTTGGTCTGACAGTTACCAATGCTTAATCAGTGAGGCACCTATCTCAGCGATCTGTCTATTTCGTTCAT
CCATAGTTGCCTGACTCCCCGTCGTGTAGATAACTACGATACGGGAGGGCTTACCATCTGGCCCCAGTGC
TGCAATGATACCGCGAGACCCACGCTCACCGGCTCCAGATTTATCAGCAATAAACCAGCCAGCCGGAAGG
GCCGAGCGCAGAAGTGGTCCTGCAACTTTATCCGCCTCCATCCAGTCTATTAATTGTTGCCGGGAAGCTA
GAGTAAGTAGTTCGCCAGTTAATAGTTTGCGCAACGTTGTTGCCATTGCTACAGGCATCGTGGTGTCACG
CTCGTCGTTTGGTATGGCTTCATTCAGCTCCGGTTCCCAACGATCAAGGCGAGTTACATGATCCCCCATG
TTGTGCAAAAAAGCGGTTAGCTCCTTCGGTCCTCCGATCGTTGTCAGAAGTAAGTTGGCCGCAGTGTTAT
CACTCATGGTTATGGCAGCACTGCATAATTCTCTTACTGTCATGCCATCCGTAAGATGCTTTTCTGTGAC
TGGTGAGTACTCAACCAAGTCATTCTGAGAATAGTGTATGCGGCGACCGAGTTGCTCTTGCCCGGCGTCA
ATACGGGATAATACCGCGCCACATAGCAGAACTTTAAAAGTGCTCATCATTGGAAAACGTTCTTCGGGGC
GAAAACTCTCAAGGATCTTACCGCTGTTGAGATCCAGTTCGATGTAACCCACTCGTGCACCCAACTGATC
TTCAGCATCTTTTACTTTCACCAGCGTTTCTGGGTGAGCAAAAACAGGAAGGCAAAATGCCGCAAAAAAG
GGAATAAGGGCGACACGGAAATGTTGAATACTCATACTCTTCCTTTTTCAATATTATTGAAGCATTTATC
AGGGTTATTGTCTCATGAGCGGATACATATTTGAATGTATTTAGAAAAATAAACAAATAGGGGTTCCGCG
CACATTTCCCCGAAAAGTGCCACCTGACGTC
Features (pLannotate 1.2.2; 22 found; start..end, strand, type, name):
     36..80      -  misc_feature   bom (fragment): basis of mobility region from pBR322
    235..614     +  enhancer       CMV enhancer: human cytomegalovirus immediate early enhancer
    615..818     +  promoter       CMV promoter: human cytomegalovirus (CMV) immediate early promoter
    814..847     +  LTR            5' LTR (truncated) (fragment): truncated 5' long terminal repeat (LTR) from HIV-1
    863..881     +  promoter       T7 promoter: promoter for bacteriophage T7 RNA polymerase
    971..1261    +  CDS            Atf4 (fragment): ATF4_MOUSE - Also known as Creb2 From Mus musculus (Mouse).
   1381..1429    +  misc_feature   MCS (fragment): pBluescript multiple cloning site
   1454..1678    +  polyA_signal   bGH poly(A) signal: bovine growth hormone polyadenylation signal
   1682..1703    +  promoter       SV40 promoter (fragment): SV40 enhancer and early promoter
   1724..2152    +  rep_origin     f1 ori (sequence partly withheld): f1 bacteriophage origin of replication; arrow indicates direction of (+) strand synthesis
   2166..2496    +  promoter       SV40 promoter: SV40 enhancer and early promoter
   2502..2519    +  misc_feature   MCS (fragment): pBluescript multiple cloning site
   2529..3581    +  CDS            CD2: CD2_HUMAN - Also known as SRBC. Experimental evidence at protein level: Swiss-Prot protein existence level 1. CD2 interacts with lymphocyte function-associated antigen CD58 (LFA-3) and CD48/BCM1 to mediate adhesion between T-cells and other cell types. CD2 is implicated in the triggering of T-cells, the cytoplasmic domain is implicated in the signaling function. From Homo sapiens (Human).
   3734..3892    +  CDS            ble (fragment): BLE_KLEPN - Experimental evidence at protein level: Swiss-Prot protein existence level 1. Binding protein with a strong affinity to the bleomycin family of antibiotics. Binds to CL990; an antimitotic-antibiotic compound. From Klebsiella pneumoniae.
   3887..4008    +  polyA_signal   SV40 poly(A) signal: SV40 polyadenylation signal
   4081..4097    -  protein_bind   lac operator: The lac repressor binds to the lac operator to inhibit transcription in E. coli. This inhibition can be relieved by adding lactose or isopropyl-β-D-thiogalactopyranoside (IPTG). lac repressor encoded by lacI
   4105..4135    -  promoter       lac promoter: promoter for the E. coli lac operon
   4150..4171    -  protein_bind   CAP binding site: CAP binding activates transcription in the presence of cAMP. E. coli catabolite activator protein
   4184..4276    -  CDS            lacI (fragment): lac repressor; lacI; The lac repressor binds to the lac operator to inhibit transcription in E. coli. This inhibition can be relieved by adding lactose or isopropyl-β-D-thiogalactopyranoside (IPTG).
   4459..5047    -  rep_origin     ori: high-copy-number ColE1/pMB1/pBR322/pUC origin of replication
   5218..6078    -  CDS            AmpR: β-lactamase; bla; confers resistance to ampicillin, carbenicillin, and related antibiotics
   6079..6183    -  promoter       AmpR promoter: bla
