[The description below was written by a language model from this plasmid's Addgene catalogue record and pLannotate feature annotations shown in this document.]
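Description:
ATF4 2: Mouse ATF4 (CHOP11/cATF)-bZIP is a mammalian expression plasmid built on a modified pcDNA3 backbone, about 6.2 kb in the deposited sequence. It is maintained in E. coli through a high-copy ColE1/pUC-type origin and selected with ampicillin via the β-lactamase gene. An f1 origin is also present. The payload is a truncated mouse Atf4 coding sequence that retains only the C-terminal bZIP (DNA-binding and dimerisation) region. The N-terminal transactivation domain has been deleted and replaced with a 9E10 Myc epitope tag. In agreement with this, the feature table annotates only a short Atf4 fragment of roughly 290 nt. The Myc tag itself is not separately annotated. Expression is driven by the human CMV immediate-early enhancer and promoter and terminated by the bovine growth hormone polyadenylation signal. A T7 promoter upstream of the insert would allow in vitro transcription.

The distinctive modification is in the second expression unit. The neomycin resistance gene normally driven by the SV40 early promoter in pcDNA3 has been replaced with a human CD2 coding sequence, followed by the SV40 poly(A) signal. A short ble-like fragment between CD2 and the polyadenylation signal appears to be a backbone remnant rather than a functional marker. CD2 serves as a cell-surface marker, so transfected cells can be identified or enriched by surface staining rather than by drug selection.

A bZIP-only protein lacking its activation domain would generally be expected to act as a dominant-negative competitor of endogenous ATF4, although the record does not explicitly state this purpose. It refers to the associated publication for details.
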