Addgene plasmid #21849: ATF4 2: Mouse ATF4 (CHOP11/cATF)-bZIP
Depositing lab: David Ron. Depositing organization: NYU Grossman School of Medicine.
Backbone
  Vector backbone: pcDNA3
  Backbone manufacturer: Invitrogen
  Backbone size w/o insert (bp): 5446
  Vector type: Mammalian Expression
Growth in bacteria
  Bacterial resistance: Ampicillin, 100 μg/mL
  Growth temperature: 37°C
  Growth strain: DH5alpha
  Copy number: High Copy
Gene/Insert
  Gene/Insert name: ATF4
  Species: M. musculus (mouse)
  Mutation: N-terminal transactivation domain deleted and replaced with a 9E10 (Myc) epitope tag
  Entrez Gene: Atf4 (a.k.a. Atf-4, C/ATF, CREB-2, CREB2, TAXREB67)
  Tag / fusion protein: myc (N terminal on insert)
  Cloning method: Restriction Enzyme
  Sequencing primers: 5′ CMV-F; 3′ BGH-rev
Terms and licenses: Academic/Nonprofit Terms; Industry Terms: Not Available to Industry
Depositor comments: Mouse ATF4, bZIP domain only; N-terminal transactivation domain deleted and replaced with a 9E10 (Myc) epitope tag, mammalian expression vector pCDNA3, tagged with hCD2 surface marker that replaces the Neo gene (see: Harding, H., et. al Mol Cell 6, November 2000 issue for details)
How to cite: ATF4 2: Mouse ATF4 (CHOP11/cATF)-bZIP was a gift from David Ron (Addgene plasmid # 21849 ; http://n2t.net/addgene:21849 ; RRID:Addgene_21849)
