>Addgene plasmid #21849 | ATF4 2: Mouse ATF4 (CHOP11/cATF)-bZIP | addgene partial sequence | sequence record 27656 | 21849 with CMV-F
CNGANCTCTCTGGCTAACTAGAGAACCCACTGCTTACTGGCTTATCGAAATTAATACGACTCACTATAGG
GAGACCCAAGCTTGGTACCGAGCTCGGATCCGCCATGGAGCAAAAGCTGATTTCTGAGGAGGATCTGGGG
TCTCCTCGGCCCAAACCTTATGACCCACCTGGAGTTAGTTTGACAGCTAAAGTGAAGACTGAGAAATTGG
ATAAGAAGCTGAAAAAGATGGAGCAAAACAAGACAGCAGCCACTAGGTACCGCCAGAAGAAGCGGGCTGA
GCAGGAGGCCCTCACTGGCGAGTGTAAGGAGCTAGAAAAAAAGAATGAGGCTCTGAAAGAGAAGGCAGAT
TCTCTGGCCAAGGAGATCCAGTATCTGAAAGACCTGATAGAAGAGGTCCGTAAGGCAAGGGGGAAGAAGA
GAGTTCCGTAATAGGGTAGTCAGGTGCTTTGTGCTTGTACATAGTCTTGTGTTGCTGTGTTTGCTGTAAT
AAATTATTTTGTAGTGAAAGTAAAAAAAAAAAAAAAAAAACTCGTGCCGAATTCGATATCAAGCTTATCG
ATACCGTCGACCTCGAGGGGGGGCCCTATTCTATAGTGTCACCTAAATGCTAGAGCTCGCTGATCAGCCT
CGACTGTGCCTTCTAGTTGCCAGCCATCTGTTGTTTGCCCCTCCCCCGTGCCTTCCTTGACCCTGGAAGG
TGCCACTCCCACTGTCCTTTCCTAATAAANGAGGAAATTGCATCGCATTGTCTGA
